>Addgene plasmid #107559 | pPLtetO-FtsB | depositor full sequence | sequence record 202844 | pPLtetO-FtsB sequence 4691 bps
TCCGCTCATGAGACAATAACCCTGATAAATGCTTCAATAATATTGAAAAAGGAAGAGTATGAGTATTCAA
CATTTCCGTGTCGCCCTTATTCCCTTTTTTGCGGCATTTTGCCTTCCTGTTTTTGCTCACCCAGAAACGC
TGGTGAAAGTAAAAGATGCTGAAGATCAGTTGGGTGCACGAGTGGGTTACATCGAACTGGATCTCAACAG
CGGTAAGATCCTTGAGAGTTTTCGCCCCGAAGAACGTTTTCCAATGATGAGCACTTTTAAAGTTCTGCTA
TGTGGCGCGGTATTATCCCGTATTGACGCCGGGCAAGAGCAACTCGGTCGCCGCATACACTATTCTCAGA
ATGACTTGGTTGAGTACTCACCAGTCACAGAAAAGCATCTTACGGATGGCATGACAGTAAGAGAATTATG
CAGTGCTGCCATAACCATGAGTGATAACACTGCGGCCAACTTACTTCTGACAACGATCGGAGGACCGAAG
GAGCTAACCGCTTTTTTGCACAACATGGGGGATCATGTAACTCGCCTTGATCGTTGGGAACCGGAGCTGA
ATGAAGCCATACCAAACGACGAGCGTGACACCACGATGCCTGTAGCAATGGCAACAACGTTGCGCAAACT
ATTAACTGGCGAACTACTTACTCTAGCTTCCCGGCAACAATTGATAGACTGGATGGAGGCGGATAAAGTT
GCAGGACCACTTCTGCGCTCGGCCCTTCCGGCTGGCTGGTTTATTGCTGATAAATCTGGAGCCGGTGAGC
GTGGCTCTCGCGGTATCATTGCAGCACTGGGGCCAGATGGTAAGCCCTCCCGTATCGTAGTTATCTACAC
GACGGGGAGTCAGGCAACTATGGATGAACGAAATAGACAGATCGCTGAGATAGGTGCCTCACTGATTAAG
CATTGGTAACTGTCATACCAAGTTTACTCATATATACTTTAGATTGATTTAAAACTTCATTTTTAATTTA
AAAGGATCTAGGTGAAGATCCTTTTTGATAATCTCATGACCAAAATCCCTTAACGTGGAGTTTTCGTTCC
ACTGAGCGTCAGACCCCGAACCTCAGATCCTTCCGTGTTTAGCCAGTATGTTCTCTAGTGTGGTTCGTTG
TTTTTGCGTGAGCCATGAGAACGAACCATTGAGATCATACTTACTTTGCATGTCACTCAAAAATTTTGCC
TCAAAACTGGTGAGCTGAATTTTTGCAGTTAAAGCATCGTGTAGTGTTTTTCTTAGTCCGTTATGTAGGT
AGGAATCTGATGTAATGGTTGTTGGTATTTTGTCACCATTCATTTTTATCTGGTTGTTCTCAAGTTCGGT
TACGAGATCCATTTGTCTATCTAGTTCAACTTGGAAAATCAACGTATCAGTCGGGCGGCCTCGCTTATCA
ACCACCAATTTCATATTGCTGTAAGTGTTTAAATCTTTACTTATTGGTTTCAAAACCCATTGGTTAAGCC
TTTTAAACTCATGGTAGTTATTTTCAAGCATTAACATGAACTTAAATTCATCAAGGCTAATCTCTATATT
TGCCTTGTGAGTTTTCTTTTGTGTTAGTTCTTTTAATAACCACTCATAAATCCTCATAGAGTATTTGTTT
TCAAAAGACTTAACATGTTCCAGATTATATTTTATGAATTTTTTTAACTGGAAAAGATAAGGCAATATCT
CTTCACTAAAAACTAATTCTAATTTTTCGCTTGAGAACTTGGCATAGTTTGTCCACTGGAAAATCTCAAA
GCCTTTAACCAAAGGATTCCTGATTTCCACAGTTCTCGTCATCAGCTCTCTGGTTGCTTTAGCTAATACA
CCATAAGCATTTTCCCTACTGATGTTCATCATCTGAGCGTATTGGTTATAAGTGAACGATACCGTCCGTT
CTTTCCTTGTAGGGTTTTCAATCGTGGGGTTGAGTAGTGCCACACAGCATAAAATTAGCTTGGTTTCATG
CTCCGTTAAGTCATAGCGACTAATCGCTAGTTCATTTGCTTTGAAAACAACTAATTTAGACATACATCTC
AATTGGTCTAGGTGATTTTAATCACTATACCAATTGAGATGGGCTAGTCAATGATAATTACTAGTCCTTT
TCCTTTGAGTTGTGGGTATCTGTAAATTCTGCTAGACCTTTGCTGGAAAACTTGTAAATTCTGCTAGACC
CTCTGTAAATTCCGCTAGACCTTTGTGTGTTTTTTTTGTTTATATTCAAGTGGTTATAATTTATAGAATA
AAGAAAGAATAAAAAAAGATAAAAAGAATAGATCCCAGCCCTGTGTATAACTCACTACTTTAGTCAGTTC
CGCAGTATTACAAAAGGATGTCGCAAACGCTGTTTGCTCCTCTACAAAACAGACCTTAAAACCCTAAAGG
CTTAAGTAGCACCCTCGCAAGCTCGGGCAAATCGCTGAATATTCCTTTTGTCTCCGACCATCAGGCACCT
GAGTCGCTGTCTTTTTCGTGACATTCAGTTCGCTGCGCTCACGGCTCTGGCAGTGAATGGGGGTAAATGG
CACTACAGGCGCCTTTTATGGATTCATGCAAGGAAACTACCCATAATACAAGAAAAGCCCGTCACGGGCT
TCTCAGGGCGTTTTATGGCGGGTCTGCTATGTGGTGCTATCTGACTTTTTGCTGTTCAGCAGTTCCTGCC
CTCTGATTTTCCAGTCTGACCACTTCGGATTATCCCGTGACAGGTCATTCAGACTGGCTAATGCACCCAG
TAAGGCAGCGGTATCATCAACTGGCTGTTTTGGCGGATGAGAGAAGATTTTCAGCCTGATACAGATTAAA
TCAGAACGCAGAAGCGGTCTGATAAAACAGAATTTGCCTGGCGGCAGTAGCGCGGTGGTCCCACCTGACC
CCATGCCGAACTCAGAAGTGAAACGCCGTAGCGCCGATGGTAGTGTGGGGTCTCCCCATGCGAGAGTAGG
GAACTGCCAGGCATCAAATAAAACGAAAGGCTCAGTCGAAAGACTGGGCCTTTCGTTTTATCTGTTGTTT
GTCGGTGAACGCTCTCCTGAGTAGGACAAATCCGCCGGGAGCGGATTTGAACGTTGCGAAGCAACGGCCC
GGAGGGTGGCGGGCAGGACGCCCGCCATAAACTGCCAGGCATCAAATTAAGCAGAAGGCCATCCGTCAGG
ATGGCCTTTTTGCGTTTCTACAAACTCTGCTAGCAAGTAAGGCCGACTCGAGTCCCTATCAGTGATAGAG
ATTGACATCCCTATCAGTGATAGAGATACTGAGCACATCAGCAGGACGCATGACCGAATTCATTAAATTT
AACTTTAAGAAGGAGATATAATATGGGTAAACTAACGCTGCTGTTGCTGGCTATTCTGGTCTGGCTACAG
TATTCGCTGTGGTTCGGTAAGAACGGTATACATGACTATACCCGCGTCAATGATGATGTGGCGGCACAGC
AAGCTACAAACGCGAAACTTAAAGCGCGAAACGATCAACTTTTTGCCGAAATTGACGATCTCAATGGCGG
CCAGGAGGCGCTCGAAGAGCGTGCGCGTAATGAACTCAGCATGACCAGGCCGGGCGAAACTTTTTATCGT
CTGGTGCCTGACGCGTCGAAGCGCGCACAGTCTGCGGGGCAAAACAATCGATAAGATGCATGCCAGTTCT
AGCATAACCCTAATGAGTGAGCTAACTTACATTAATTGCGTTGCGCCTTAATTAACGGCACTCCTCAGCA
AATATAATGACCCTCTTGATAACCCAAGAGGGCATTTTTTAATGCCCATGGCGTTTACCACAGCTAACAC
CACGTCGTCCCTATCTGCTGCCCTAGGTCTATGAGTGGTTGCTGGATAACTTTACGGGCATGCATAAGGC
TCGTAGGCTATATTCAGGGAGACCACAACGGTTTCCCTCTACAAATAATTTTGTTTAACTTTGAAATAAG
GAGGTAATACAAATGTCTCGTTTAGATAAAAGTAAAGTGATTAACAGCGCATTAGAGCTGCTTAATGAGG
TCGGAATCGAAGGTTTAACAACCCGTAAACTCGCCCAGAAGCTAGGTGTAGAGCAGCCTACATTGTATTG
GCATGTAAAAAATAAGCGGGCTTTGCTCGACGCCTTAGCCATTGAGATGTTAGATAGGCACCATACTCAC
TTTTGCCCTTTAGAAGGGGAAAGCTGGCAAGATTTTTTACGTAATAACGCTAAAAGTTTTAGATGTGCTT
TACTAAGTCATCGCGATGGAGCAAAAGTACATTTAGGTACACGGCCTACAGAAAAACAGTATGAAACTCT
CGAAAATCAATTAGCCTTTTTATGCCAACAAGGTTTTTCACTAGAGAATGCATTATATGCACTCAGCGCT
GTGGGGCATTTTACTTTAGGTTGCGTATTGGAAGATCAAGAGCATCAAGTCGCTAAAGAAGAAAGGGAAA
CACCTACTACTGATAGTATGCCGCCATTATTACGACAAGCTATCGAATTATTTGATCACCAAGGTGCAGA
GCCAGCCTTCTTATTCGGCCTTGAATTGATCATATGCGGATTAGAAAAACAACTTAAATGTGAAAGTGGG
TCTTAATAAGCGACTAAAAAATTGAATGTAGGAAACCAACATGCCAGTTCGAGCAATAACTAGCATAACC
CCTTGGGGCCTCTAAACGGGTCTTGAGGGGTTTTTTGCTGAAACCTCAGGCGAGAAGCACACGGTCACAC
T
Features (pLannotate 1.2.2; 14 found; start..end, strand, type, name):
      1..58      +  promoter       AmpR promoter (fragment): bla
     59..919     +  CDS            AmpR: β-lactamase; bla; confers resistance to ampicillin, carbenicillin, and related antibiotics
   1073..2023    -  CDS            Rep101: RepA protein needed for replication with the pSC101 origin; rep101
   2071..2293    -  rep_origin     pSC101 ori: low-copy replication origin that requires the Rep101 protein
   2836..2951    +  ncRNA          5S rRNA: Accession: RF00001 - 5S ribosomal RNA
   2955..3041    +  terminator     rrnB T1 terminator: Escherichia coli rrnB; transcription terminator T1 from the E. coli rrnB gene
   3135..3158    -  terminator     rrnB T2 terminator (fragment): transcription terminator T2 from the E. coli rrnB gene
   3203..3221    +  protein_bind   tet operator: tetO; bacterial operator O2 for the tetR and tetA genes tetracycline repressor TetR
   3227..3246    +  promoter       H1-2O2 promoter (fragment): doxycycline-inducible variant of the human H1 RNA promoter (Henriksen et al., 2007)
   3288..3306    +  RBS            RBS (fragment): efficient ribosome binding site from bacteriophage T7 gene 10 (Olins and Rangwala, 1989)
   3313..3621    +  CDS            ftsB: FTSB_ECOLI - Also known as ygbQ. Experimental evidence at protein level: Swiss-Prot protein existence level 1. Essential cell division protein. May link together the upstream cell division proteins, which are predominantly cytoplasmic, with the downstream cell division proteins, which are predominantly periplasmic. From Escherichia coli (strain K12).
   3653..3674    -  protein_bind   CAP binding site: CAP binding activates transcription in the presence of cAMP. E. coli catabolite activator protein
   3933..4553    +  CDS            tetR: TETR2_ECOLX - Experimental evidence at protein level: Swiss-Prot protein existence level 1. TetR is the repressor of the tetracycline resistance element; its N-terminal region forms a helix-turn-helix structure and binds DNA. Binding of tetracycline to TetR reduces the repressor affinity for the tetracycline resistance gene (tetA) promoter operator sites. From Escherichia coli.
   4610..4657    +  terminator     T7 terminator: transcription terminator for bacteriophage T7 RNA polymerase
