>Addgene plasmid #107559 | pPLtetO-FtsB | addgene full sequence | sequence record 209515 | Addgene NGS Result
TCCGCTCATGAGACAATAACCCTGATAAATGCTTCAATAATATTGAAAAAGGAAGAGTATGAGTATTCAA
CATTTCCGTGTCGCCCTTATTCCCTTTTTTGCGGCATTTTGCCTTCCTGTTTTTGCTCACCCAGAAACGC
TGGTGAAAGTAAAAGATGCTGAAGATCAGTTGGGTGCACGAGTGGGTTACATCGAACTGGATCTCAACAG
CGGTAAGATCCTTGAGAGTTTTCGCCCCGAAGAACGTTTTCCAATGATGAGCACTTTTAAAGTTCTGCTA
TGTGGCGCGGTATTATCCCGTATTGACGCCGGGCAAGAGCAACTCGGTCGCCGCATACACTATTCTCAGA
ATGACTTGGTTGAGTACTCACCAGTCACAGAAAAGCATCTTACGGATGGCATGACAGTAAGAGAATTATG
CAGTGCTGCCATAACCATGAGTGATAACACTGCGGCCAACTTACTTCTGACAACGATCGGAGGACCGAAG
GAGCTAACCGCTTTTTTGCACAACATGGGGGATCATGTAACTCGCCTTGATCGTTGGGAACCGGAGCTGA
ATGAAGCCATACCAAACGACGAGCGTGACACCACGATGCCTGTAGCAATGGCAACAACGTTGCGCAAACT
ATTAACTGGCGAACTACTTACTCTAGCTTCCCGGCAACAATTAATAGACTGGATGGAGGCGGATAAAGTT
GCAGGACCACTTCTGCGCTCGGCCCTTCCGGCTGGCTGGTTTATTGCTGATAAATCTGGAGCCGGTGAGC
GTGGGTCTCGCGGTATCATTGCAGCACTGGGGCCAGATGGTAAGCCCTCCCGTATCGTAGTTATCTACAC
GACGGGGAGTCAGGCAACTATGGATGAACGAAATAGACAGATCGCTGAGATAGGTGCCTCACTGATTAAG
CATTGGTAACTGTCATACCAAGTTTACTCATATATACTTTAGATTGATTTAAAACTTCATTTTTAATTTA
AAAGGATCTAGGTGAAGATCCTTTTTGATAATCTCATGACCAAAATCCCTTAACGTGGAGTTTTCGTTCC
ACTGAGCGTCAGACCCCGAACCTCAGATCCTTCCGTGTTTAGCCAGTATGTTCTCTAGTGTGGTTCGTTG
TTTTTGCGTGAGCCATGAGAACGAACCATTGAGATCATACTTACTTTGCATGTCACTCAAAAATTTTGCC
TCAAAACTGGTGAGCTGAATTTTTGCAGTTAAAGCATCGTGTAGTGTTTTTCTTAGTCCGTTATGTAGGT
AGGAATCTGATGTAATGGTTGTTGGTATTTTGTCACCATTCATTTTTATCTGGTTGTTCTCAAGTTCGGT
TACGAGATCCATTTGTCTATCTAGCTCAACTTGGAAAATCAACGTATCAGTCGGGCGGCCTCGCTTATCA
ACCACCAATTTCATATTGCTGTAAGTGTTTAAATCTTTACTTATTGGTTTCAAAACCCATTGGTTAAGCC
TTTTAAACTCATGGTAGTTATTTTCAAGCATTAACATGAACTTAAATTCATCAAGGCTAATCTCTATATT
TGCCTTGTGAGTTTTCTTTTGTGTTAGTTCTTTTAATAACCACTCATAAATCCTCATAGAGTATTTGTTT
TCAAAAGACTTAACATGTTCCAGATTATATTTTATGAATTTTTTTAACTGGAAAAGATAAGGCAATATCT
CTTCACTAAAAACTAATTCTAATTTTTCGCTTGAGAACTTGGCATAGTTTGTCCACTGGAAAATCTCAAA
GCCTTTAACCAAAGGATTCCTGATTTCCACAGTTCTCGTCATCAGCTCTCTGGTTGCTTTAGCTAATACA
CCATAAGCATTTTCCCTACTGATGTTCATCATCTGAGCGTATTGGTTATAAGTGAACGATACCGTCCGTT
CTTTCCTTGTAGGGTTTTCAATCGTGGGGTTGAGTAGTGCCACACAGCATAAAATTAGCTTGGTTTCATG
CTCCGTTAAGTCATAGCGACTAATCGCTAGTTCATTTGCTTTGAAAACAACTAATTTAGACATACATCTC
AATTGGTCTAGGTGATTTTAATCACTATACCAATTGAGATGGGCTAGTCAATGATAATTACTAGTCCTTT
TCCTTTGAGTTGTGGGTATCTGTAAATTCTGCTAGACCTTTGCTGGAAAACTTGTAAATTCTGCTAGACC
CTCTGTAAATTCCGCTAGACCTTTGTGTGTTTTTTTTGTTTATATTCAAGTGGTTATAATTTATAGAATA
AAGAAAGAATAAAAAAAGATAAAAAGAATAGATCCCAGCCCTGTGTATAACTCACTACTTTAGTCAGTTC
CGCAGTATTACAAAAGGATGTCGCAAACGCTGTTTGCTCCTCTACAAAACAGACCTTAAAACCCTAAAGG
CTTAAGTAGCACCCTCGCAAGCTCGGGCAAATCGCTGAATATTCCTTTTGTCTCCGACCATCAGGCACCT
GAGTCGCTGTCTTTTTCGTGACATTCAGTTCGCTGCGCTCACGGCTCTGGCAGTGAATGGGGGTAAATGG
CACTACAGGCGCCTTTTATGGATTCATGCAAGGAAACTACCCATAATACAAGAAAAGCCCGTCACGGGCT
TCTCAGGGCGTTTTATGGCGGGTCTGCTATGTGGTGCTATCTGACTTTTTGCTGTTCAGCAGTTCCTGCC
CTCTGATTTTCCAGTCTGACCACTTCGGATTATCCCGTGACAGGTCATTCAGACTGGCTAATGCACCCAG
TAAGGCAGCGGTATCATCAACTGGCTGTTTTGGCGGATGAGAGAAGATTTTCAGCCTGATACAGATTAAA
TCAGAACGCAGAAGCGGTCTGATAAAACAGAATTTGCCTGGCGGCAGTAGCGCGGTGGTCCCACCTGACC
CCATGCCGAACTCAGAAGTGAAACGCCGTAGCGCCGATGGTAGTGTGGGGTCTCCCCATGCGAGAGTAGG
GAACTGCCAGGCATCAAATAAAACGAAAGGCTCAGTCGAAAGACTGGGCCTTTCGTTTTATCTGTTGTTT
GTCGGTGAACGCTCTCCTGAGTAGGACAAATCCGCCGGGAGCGGATTTGAACGTTGCGAAGCAACGGCCC
GGAGGGTGGCGGGCAGGACGCCCGCCATAAACTGCCAGGCATCAAATTAAGCAGAAGGCCATCCGTCAGG
ATGGCCTTTTTGCGTTTCTACAAACTCTGCTAGCAAGTAAGGCCGACTCGAGTCCCTATCAGTGATAGAG
ATTGACATCCCTATCAGTGATAGAGATACTGAGCACATCAGCAGGACGCATGACCGAATTCATTAAATTT
AACTTTAAGAAGGAGATATAATATGGGTAAACTAACGCTGCTGTTGCTGGCTATTCTGGTCTGGCTACAG
TATTCGCTGTGGTTCGGTAAGAACGGTATACATGACTATACCCGCGTCAATGATGATGTGGCGGCACAGC
AAGCTACAAACGCGAAACTTAAAGCGCGAAACGATCAACTTTTTGCCGAAATTGACGATCTCAATGGCGG
CCAGGAGGCGCTCGAAGAGCGTGCGCGTAATGAACTCAGCATGACCAGGCCGGGCGAAACTTTTTATCGT
CTGGTGCCTGACGCGTCGAAGCGCGCACAGTCTGCGGGGCAAAACAATCGATAAGATGCATGCCAGTTCT
AGCATAACCCTAATGAGTGAGCTAACTTACATTAATTGCGTTGCGCCTTAATTAACGGCACTCCTCAGCA
AATATAATGACCCTCTTGATAACCCAAGAGGGCATTTTTTAATGCCCATGGCGTTTACCACAGCTAACAC
CACGTCGTCCCTATCTGCTGCCCTAGGTCTATGAGTGGTTGCTGGATAACTTTACGGGCATGCATAAGGC
TCGTAGGCTATATTCAGGGAGACCACAACGGTTTCCCTCTACAAATAATTTTGTTTAACTTTGAAATAAG
GAGGTAATACAAATGTCTCGTTTAGATAAAAGTAAAGTGATTAACAGCGCATTAGAGCTGCTTAATGAGG
TCGGAATCGAAGGTTTAACAACCCGTAAACTCGCCCAGAAGCTAGGTGTAGAGCAGCCTACATTGTATTG
GCATGTAAAAAATAAGCGGGCTTTGCTCGACGCCTTAGCCATTGAGATGTTAGATAGGCACCATACTCAC
TTTTGCCCTTTAGAAGGGGAAAGCTGGCAAGATTTTTTACGTAATAACGCTAAAAGTTTTAGATGTGCTT
TACTAAGTCATCGCGATGGAGCAAAAGTACATTTAGGTACACGGCCTACAGAAAAACAGTATGAAACTCT
CGAAAATCAATTAGCCTTTTTATGCCAACAAGGTTTTTCACTAGAGAATGCATTATATGCACTCAGCGCT
GTGGGGCATTTTACTTTAGGTTGCGTATTGGAAGATCAAGAGCATCAAGTCGCTAAAGAAGAAAGGGAAA
CACCTACTACTGATAGTATGCCGCCATTATTACGACAAGCTATCGAATTATTTGATCACCAAGGTGCAGA
GCCAGCCTTCTTATTCGGCCTTGAATTGATCATATGCGGATTAGAAAAACAACTTAAATGTGAAAGTGGG
TCTTAATAAGCGACTAAAAAATTGAATGTAGGGAACCAACATGCCAGTTCGAGCAATAACTAGCATAACC
CCTTGGGGCCTCTAAACGGGTCTTGAGGGGTTTTTTGCTGAAACCTCAGGCGAGAAGCACACGGTCACAC
T
Features (pLannotate 1.2.2; 14 found; start..end, strand, type, name):
      1..58      +  promoter       AmpR promoter (fragment): bla
     59..919     +  CDS            AmpR: β-lactamase; bla; confers resistance to ampicillin, carbenicillin, and related antibiotics
   1073..2023    -  CDS            Rep101: RepA protein needed for replication with the pSC101 origin; rep101
   2071..2293    -  rep_origin     pSC101 ori: low-copy replication origin that requires the Rep101 protein
   2836..2951    +  ncRNA          5S rRNA: Accession: RF00001 - 5S ribosomal RNA
   2955..3041    +  terminator     rrnB T1 terminator: Escherichia coli rrnB; transcription terminator T1 from the E. coli rrnB gene
   3135..3158    -  terminator     rrnB T2 terminator (fragment): transcription terminator T2 from the E. coli rrnB gene
   3203..3221    +  protein_bind   tet operator: tetO; bacterial operator O2 for the tetR and tetA genes tetracycline repressor TetR
   3227..3246    +  promoter       H1-2O2 promoter (fragment): doxycycline-inducible variant of the human H1 RNA promoter (Henriksen et al., 2007)
   3288..3306    +  RBS            RBS (fragment): efficient ribosome binding site from bacteriophage T7 gene 10 (Olins and Rangwala, 1989)
   3313..3621    +  CDS            ftsB: FTSB_ECOLI - Also known as ygbQ. Experimental evidence at protein level: Swiss-Prot protein existence level 1. Essential cell division protein. May link together the upstream cell division proteins, which are predominantly cytoplasmic, with the downstream cell division proteins, which are predominantly periplasmic. From Escherichia coli (strain K12).
   3653..3674    -  protein_bind   CAP binding site: CAP binding activates transcription in the presence of cAMP. E. coli catabolite activator protein
   3933..4553    +  CDS            tetR: TETR2_ECOLX - Experimental evidence at protein level: Swiss-Prot protein existence level 1. TetR is the repressor of the tetracycline resistance element; its N-terminal region forms a helix-turn-helix structure and binds DNA. Binding of tetracycline to TetR reduces the repressor affinity for the tetracycline resistance gene (tetA) promoter operator sites. From Escherichia coli.
   4610..4657    +  terminator     T7 terminator: transcription terminator for bacteriophage T7 RNA polymerase
