[The description below was written by a language model from this plasmid's Addgene catalogue record and pLannotate feature annotations shown in this document.]
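Description:
pPLtetO-FtsB is a low-copy bacterial expression plasmid (4,691 nt in the sequenced record) built on the synthetic-biology backbone pJKR-L-tetR and designed to let the synthesis of the Escherichia coli cell division protein FtsB be titrated with doxycycline. It replicates from the pSC101 origin, which depends on the plasmid-encoded Rep101 (RepA) protein and accounts for the low copy number. It is selected with ampicillin through the β-lactamase gene (AmpR) and its promoter. The recorded propagation strain is E. coli BW25113.

The payload is the roughly 0.3 kb ftsB coding sequence (also known as ygbQ), inserted by Gibson cloning in place of the reporter carried by the parent vector. The catalogue's backbone note says GFP was replaced with "FtsZ", but the insert name and the annotated CDS both identify the gene as ftsB, so that note appears to be carried over from a sibling construct. Expression is driven by the pLtetO promoter. The feature table marks this region with a tet operator and a short tetO-containing match that the annotation software labelled as an H1-2O2 promoter fragment. A ribosome binding site derived from phage T7 gene 10 follows. rrnB T1 and T2 terminator elements lie upstream and insulate the cassette from read-through. The plasmid also encodes TetR, followed by a T7 terminator. TetR binds the operator and represses ftsB until doxycycline lowers its affinity for the operator, giving dose-dependent induction. FtsB is an essential divisome component thought to link the early, mainly cytoplasmic division proteins with the later, mainly periplasmic ones. The associated study examined what determines the timing of the first cell division in starved bacteria.
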