Addgene plasmid #107559: pPLtetO-FtsB
Purpose: Plasmid for titrating synthesis of FtsB with doxycycline
Depositing lab: Uwe Sauer. Depositing organization: ETH Zurich (Swiss Federal Institute of Technology). Publication: Synthesis and degradation of FtsZ quantitatively predict the first cell division in starved bacteria. Sekar K, Rusconi R, Sauls JT, Fuhrer T, Noor E, Nguyen J, Fernandez VI, Buffing MF, Berney M, Jun S, Stocker R, Sauer U. Mol Syst Biol. 2018 Nov 5;14(11):e8623. doi: 10.15252/msb.20188623. PubMed 30397005.
Backbone
  Vector backbone: pJKR-L-tetR
  Modifications to backbone: Replaced GFP with FtsZ
  Vector type: Synthetic Biology
Growth in bacteria
  Bacterial resistance: Ampicillin, 100 μg/mL
  Growth temperature: 37°C
  Growth strain: BW 25113
  Copy number: Low Copy
Gene/Insert
  Gene/Insert name: ftsB (alt names: ECK2743; JW2718; ygbQ)
  Species: Escherichia coli
  Insert size (bp): 312
  Promoter: pLtetO
  Cloning method: Gibson Cloning
  Sequencing primers: 5′ TAGGACAAATCCGCCGGGAG; 3′ GGGTTGTTAAACCTTCGATTCCGAC
Terms and licenses: Academic/Nonprofit Terms; Industry Terms: Not Available to Industry
Depositor comments: Please visit https://www.biorxiv.org/content/early/2018/05/04/314922 for bioRxiv preprint.
How to cite: pPLtetO-FtsB was a gift from Uwe Sauer (Addgene plasmid # 107559 ; http://n2t.net/addgene:107559 ; RRID:Addgene_107559)
